>Addgene plasmid #36096 | pRS424GFP-FYVE(EEA1) | addgene full sequence | sequence record 456589 | Addgene NGS Result
TCGCGCGTTTCGGTGATGACGGTGAAAACCTCTGACACATGCAGCTCCCGGAGACGGTCACAGCTTGTCT
GTAAGCGGATGCCGGGAGCAGACAAGCCCGTCAGGGCGCGTCAGCGGGTGTTGGCGGGTGTCGGGGCTGG
CTTAACTATGCGGCATCAGAGCAGATTGTACTGAGAGTGCACCATAGATCAACGACATTACTATATATAT
AATATAGGAAGCATTTAATAGAACAGCATCGTAATATATGTGTACTTTGCAGTTATGACGCCAGATGGCA
GTAGTGGAAGATATTCTTTATTGAAAAATAGCTTGTCACCTTACGTACAATCTTGATCCGGAGCTTTTCT
TTTTTTGCCGATTAAGAATTAATTCGGTCGAAAAAAGAAAAGGAGAGGGCCAAGAGGGAGGGCATTGGTG
ACTATTGAGCACGTGAGTATACGTGATTAAGCACACAAAGGCAGCTTGGAGTATGTCTGTTATTAATTTC
ACAGGTAGTTCTGGTCCATTGGTGAAAGTTTGCGGCTTGCAGAGCACAGAGGCCGCAGAATGTGCTCTAG
ATTCCGATGCTGACTTGCTGGGTATTATATGTGTGCCCAATAGAAAGAGAACAATTGACCCGGTTATTGC
AAGGAAAATTTCAAGTCTTGTAAAAGCATATAAAAATAGTTCAGGCACTCCGAAATACTTGGTTGGCGTG
TTTCGTAATCAACCTAAGGAGGATGTTTTGGCTCTGGTCAATGATTACGGCATTGATATCGTCCAACTGC
ATGGAGATGAGTCGTGGCAAGAATACCAAGAGTTCCTCGGTTTGCCAGTTATTAAAAGACTCGTATTTCC
AAAAGACTGCAACATACTACTCAGTGCAGCTTCACAGAAACCTCATTCGTTTATTCCCTTGTTTGATTCA
GAAGCAGGTGGGACAGGTGAACTTTTGGATTGGAACTCGATTTCTGACTGGGTTGGAAGGCAAGAGAGCC
CCGAAAGCTTACATTTTATGTTAGCTGGTGGACTGACGCCAGAAAATGTTGGTGATGCGCTTAGATTAAA
TGGCGTTATTGGTGTTGATGTAAGCGGAGGTGTGGAGACAAATGGTGTAAAAGACTCTAACAAAATAGCA
AATTTCGTCAAAAATGCTAAGAAATAGGTTATTACTGAGTAGTATTTATTTAAGTATTGTTTGTGCACTT
GCCGATCTATGCGGTGTGAAATACCGCACAGATGCGTAAGGAGAAAATACCGCATCAGGAAATTGTAAGC
GTTAATATTTTGTTAAAATTCGCGTTAAATTTTTGTTAAATCAGCTCATTTTTTAACCAATAGGCCGAAA
TCGGCAAAATCCCTTATAAATCAAAAGAATAGACCGAGATAGGGT
[37 nt withheld, positions 1376-1412]
AAAGAACGTGGACTCCAACGTCAAAGG
[49 nt withheld, positions 1440-1488]
T
[91 nt withheld, positions 1490-1580]
G
[124 nt withheld, positions 1582-1705]
CCATTCGCCATTCAGGCTGCGCAACTGTTGGGAAGGGCGATCGGTGCGGGCCTCTTCGCTATTACGCCAG
CTGGCGAAAGGGGGATGTGCTGCAAGGCGATTAAGTTGGGTAACGCCAGGGTTTTCCCAGTCACGACGTT
GTAAAACGACGGCCAGTGAGCGCGCGTAATACGACTCACTATAGGGCGAATTGGGTACCGGGCCCCCCCT
CGAGGTCGACTCTAGAGGATCCCCCATCCATAACATTCCAAAATATACTAATTCCTATTTGGTCTAGTAT
TGCAACCAGTGTCCAAACCAAATAGTAGTCCAAGACCTCTATTAAGTACATTTATTAAAAATCTAATGTT
AGTGTAATATTACTCTGAAGTTGTGATAACCCATTATCCTTGCAAGTCATTGAAACATGCATCACAGACA
CGAACAGGCTTCTTGGAGGAAGGAGTTAAGGCATTTTTGGCTGAACATTCAGCACAGAAGATATTTCCAC
ACTGTCGGCAGTGATGCCGTCTCACTGTTACTGAAAAGCCTTTCCCACAGGCCATACAGTTTTGTACTTC
ATTGTCTTCGGCCCACTTTCTATTCAACGCTTGTGTATGTTTGATCTGAAGTGATTGGTTTTCTCTGCCC
AGCTCCTGCACTGCTGCAGTTGTATTATCCAGCTTTCTTTGCAATTCTAATACTTTGGTTTGAAGCTTTT
CTATTTCACCTTCTCCTTTAAGACATCTTTCCAGTAGTGCTCTCCTTTCATCTTGATTATTCTGAACCGT
TGCTTCTAATACTGCAATTTCACCCCGTAAGTCATCCGTTTGTTTCTCAAGCTCACTAACTCTCCGTTGA
CTAGATTGCCACGAATTCGAAGCTTGAGCTCGAGATCTGGGTCCGGACTTGTATAGTTCATCCATGCCAT
GTGTAATCCCAGCAGCTGTTACAAACTCAAGAAGGACCATGTGGTCTCTCTTTTCGTTGGGATCTTTCGA
AAGGGCAGATTGTGTGGACAGGTAATGGTTGTCTGGTAAAAGGACAGGGCCATCGCCAATTGGAGTATTT
TGTTGATAATGGTCTGCTAGTTGAACGCTTCCATCTTCAATGTTGTGTCTAATTTTGAAGTTAACTTTGA
TTCCATTCTTTTGTTTGTCTGCCATGATGTATACATTGTGTGAGTTATAGTTGTATTCCAATTTGTGTCC
AAGAATGTTTCCATCTTCTTTAAAATCAATACCTTTTAACTCGATTCTATTAACAAGGGTATCACCTTCA
AACTTGACTTCAGCACGTGTCTTGTAGTTCCCGTCATCTTTGAAAAATATAGTTCTTTCCTGTACATAAC
CTTCGGGCATGGCACTCTTGAAAAAGTCATGCCGTTTCATATGATCTGGGTATCTTGAAAAGCATTGAAC
ACCATACGTAAAAGTAGTGACAAGTGTTGGCCATGGAACAGGTAGTTTTCCAGTAGTGCAAATAAATTTA
AGGGTAAGTTTTCCGTATGTTGCATCACCTTCACCCTCTCCACTGACAGAAAATTTGTGCCCATTAACAT
CACCATCTAATTCAACAAGAATTGGGACAACTCCAGTGAAAAGTTCTTCTCCTTTACCCATAGCGTATGT
ATACTTTAAGTTGAGTAGAAAAGAAACAATCTCTAGTGAGTATTCTTTCTCTCTCTCTCTCTTGTCTTGT
TAAGACTAGGAGGGAAGACGAAAAGAATTATTTCGGAGCTTTTTTGCTGGCATTCTTATCTCGTGCTTTT
ATTAGTGGGCCCCTTCTTTGAGACCCCGCGGGTGATATGGCCCCTGTCTCAATGATGGATAAAGTTGTTG
GAAGCAATTACCAAGACAATCACAAACGAAGGTTGCTACCGAAGTGTACTGGATGACCAACATCGCTATG
ATTAAATAAGACTATACATAATAGACAAGGGTGGCGCGGCTCCATTCCCAGGGAGACACAAACACGAGGT
AAGTCTCAAAAAACCGAAGTTTCGCTCTAAAACTGCACGTAAAGGTCGTGGTATTGACTACAACCATTGA
CTGTTACATTGTGTAGAAGAAAGGTCCTCACATACTGCTCTGTCAATATGGCTTCTTGTGCAGAAGGATC
CACTAGTTCTAGAGCGGCCGCCACCGCGGTGGAGCTCCAGCTTTTGTTCCCTTTAGTGAGGGTTAATTGC
GCGCTTGGCGTAATCATGGTCATAGCTGTTTCCTGTGTGAAATTGTTATCCGCTCACAATTCCACACAAC
ATACGAGCCGGAAGCATAAAGTGTAAAGCCTGGGGTGCCTAATGAGTGAGCTAACTCACATTAATTGCGT
TGCGCTCACTGCCCGCTTTCCAGTCGGGAAACCTGTCGTGCCAGCTGCATTAATGAATCGGCCAACGCGC
GGGGAGAGGCGGTTTGCGTATTGGGCGCTCTTCCGCTTCCTCGCTCACTGACTCGCTGCGCTCGGTCGTT
CGGCTGCGGCGAGCGGTATCAGCTCACTCAAAGGCGGTAATACGGTTATCCACAGAATCAGGGGATAACG
CAGGAAAGAACATGTGAGCAAAAGGCCAGCAAAAGGCCAGGAACCGTAAAAAGGCCGCGTTGCTGGCGTT
TTTCCATAGGCTCCGCCCCCCTGACGAGCATCACAAAAATCGACGCTCAAGTCAGAGGTGGCGAAACCCG
ACAGGACTATAAAGATACCAGGCGTTTCCCCCTGGAAGCTCCCTCGTGCGCTCTCCTGTTCCGACCCTGC
CGCTTACCGGATACCTGTCCGCCTTTCTCCCTTCGGGAAGCGTGGCGCTTTCTCATAGCTCACGCTGTAG
GTATCTCAGTTCGGTGTAGGTCGTTCGCTCCAAGCTGGGCTGTGTGCACGAACCCCCCGTTCAGCCCGAC
CGCTGCGCCTTATCCGGTAACTATCGTCTTGAGTCCAACCCGGTAAGACACGACTTATCGCCACTGGCAG
CAGCCACTGGTAACAGGATTAGCAGAGCGAGGTATGTAGGCGGTGCTACAGAGTTCTTGAAGTGGTGGCC
TAACTACGGCTACACTAGAAGAACAGTATTTGGTATCTGCGCTCTGCTGAAGCCAGTTACCTTCGGAAAA
AGAGTTGGTAGCTCTTGATCCGGCAAACAAACCACCGCTGGTAGCGGTGGTTTTTTTGTTTGCAAGCAGC
AGATTACGCGCAGAAAAAAAGGATCTCAAGAAGATCCTTTGATCTTTTCTACGGGGTCTGACGCTCAGTG
GAACGAAAACTCACGTTAAGGGATTTTGGTCATGAGATTATCAAAAAGGATCTTCACCTAGATCCTTTTA
AATTAAAAATGAAGTTTTAAATCAATCTAAAGTATATATGAGTAAACTTGGTCTGACAGTTACCAATGCT
TAATCAGTGAGGCACCTATCTCAGCGATCTGTCTATTTCGTTCATCCATAGTTGCCTGACTCCCCGTCGT
GTAGATAACTACGATACGGGAGGGCTTACCATCTGGCCCCAGTGCTGCAATGATACCGCGAGACCCACGC
TCACCGGCTCCAGATTTATCAGCAATAAACCAGCCAGCCGGAAGGGCCGAGCGCAGAAGTGGTCCTGCAA
CTTTATCCGCCTCCATCCAGTCTATTAATTGTTGCCGGGAAGCTAGAGTAAGTAGTTCGCCAGTTAATAG
TTTGCGCAACGTTGTTGCCATTGCTACAGGCATCGTGGTGTCACGCTCGTCGTTTGGTATGGCTTCATTC
AGCTCCGGTTCCCAACGATCAAGGCGAGTTACATGATCCCCCATGTTGTGCAAAAAAGCGGTTAGCTCCT
TCGGTCCTCCGATCGTTGTCAGAAGTAAGTTGGCCGCAGTGTTATCACTCATGGTTATGGCAGCACTGCA
TAATTCTCTTACTGTCATGCCATCCGTAAGATGCTTTTCTGTGACTGGTGAGTACTCAACCAAGTCATTC
TGAGAATAGTGTATGCGGCGACCGAGTTGCTCTTGCCCGGCGTCAATACGGGATAATACCGCGCCACATA
GCAGAACTTTAAAAGTGCTCATCATTGGAAAACGTTCTTCGGGGCGAAAACTCTCAAGGATCTTACCGCT
GTTGAGATCCAGTTCGATGTAACCCACTCGTGCACCCAACTGATCTTCAGCATCTTTTACTTTCACCAGC
GTTTCTGGGTGAGCAAAAACAGGAAGGCAAAATGCCGCAAAAAAGGGAATAAGGGCGACACGGAAATGTT
GAATACTCATACTCTTCCTTTTTCAATATTATTGAAGCATTTATCAGGGTTATTGTCTCATGAGCGGATA
CATATTTGAATGTATTTAGAAAAATAAACAAATAGGGGTTCCGCGCACATTTCCCCGAAAAGTGCCACCT
GAACGAAGCATCTGTGCTTCATTTTGTAGAACAAAAATGCAACGCGAGAGCGCTAATTTTTCAAACAAAG
AATCTGAGCTGCATTTTTACAGAACAGAAATGCAACGCGAAAGCGCTATTTTACCAACGAAGAATCTGTG
CTTCATTTTTGTAAAACAAAAATGCAACGCGAGAGCGCTAATTTTTCAAACAAAGAATCTGAGCTGCATT
TTTACAGAACAGAAATGCAACGCGAGAGCGCTATTTTACCAACAAAGAATCTATACTTCTTTTTTGTTCT
ACAAAAATGCATCCCGAGAGCGCTATTTTTCTAACAAAGCATCTTAGATTACTTTTTTTCTCCTTTGTGC
GCTCTATAATGCAGTCTCTTGATAACTTTTTGCACTGTAGGTCCGTTAAGGTTAGAAGAAGGCTACTTTG
GTGTCTATTTTCTCTTCCATAAAAAAAGCCTGACTCCACTTCCCGCGTTTACTGATTACTAGCGAAGCTG
CGGGTGCATTTTTTCAAGATAAAGGCATCCCCGATTATATTCTATACCGATGTGGATTGCGCATACTTTG
TGAACAGAAAGTGATAGCGTTGATGATTCTTCATTGGTCAGAAAATTATGAACGGTTTCTTCTATTTTGT
CTCTATATACTACGTATAGGAAATGTTTACATTTTCGTATTGTTTTCGATTCACTCTATGAATAGTTCTT
ACTACAATTTTTTTGTCTAAAGAGTAATACTAGAGATAAACATAAAAAATGTAGAGGTCGAGTTTAGATG
CAAGTTCAAGGAGCGAAAGGTGGATGGGTAGGTTATATAGGGATATAGCACAGAGATATATAGCAAAGAG
ATACTTTTGAGCAATGTTTGTGGAAGCGGTATTCGCAATATTTTAGTAGCTCGTTACAGTCCGGTGCGTT
TTTGGTTTTTTGAAAGTGCGTCTTCAGAGCGCTTTTGGTTTTCAAAAGCGCTCTGAAGTTCCTATACTTT
CTAGAGAATAGGAACTTCGGAATAGGAACTTCAAAGCGTTTCCGAAAACGAGCGCTTCCGAAAATGCAAC
GCGAGCTGCGCACATACAGCTCACTGTTCACGTCGCACCTATATCTGCGTGTTGCCTGTATATATATATA
CATGAGAAGAACGGCATAGTGCGTGTTTATGCTTAAATGCGTACTTATATGCGTCTATTTATGTAGGATG
AAAGGTAGTCTAGTACCTCCTGTGATATTATCCCATTCCATGCGGGGTATCGTATGCTTCCTTCAGCACT
ACCCTTTAGCTGTTCTATATGCTGCCACTCCTCAATTGGATTAGTCTCATCCTTCAATGCTATCATTTCC
TTTGATATTGGATCATACTAAGAAACCATTATTATCATGACATTAACCTATAAAAATAGGCGTATCACGA
GGCCCTTTCGTC
Features (pLannotate 1.2.2; 22 found; start..end, strand, type, name):
    137..186     +  misc_feature   bom (fragment): basis of mobility region from pBR322
    325..472     +  promoter       TRP1 promoter: S. cerevisiae TRP1
    473..1147    +  CDS            TRP1: phosphoribosylanthranilate isomerase, required for tryptophan biosynthesis; S. cerevisiae TRP1; yeast auxotrophic marker
   1198..1249    +  misc_feature   bom (fragment): basis of mobility region from pBR322
   1277..1705    -  rep_origin     f1 ori (sequence partly withheld): f1 bacteriophage origin of replication; arrow indicates direction of (+) strand synthesis
   1709..1864    -  CDS            lacZα (fragment): LacZα fragment of β-galactosidase; lacZ fragment
   1872..1890    +  promoter       T7 promoter: promoter for bacteriophage T7 RNA polymerase
   1918..1939    -  misc_feature   MCS (fragment): pUC18/19 multiple cloning site
   2092..2280    -  CDS            FYVE(EEA1): FYVE domain of human early endosome antigen 1 binds PtdIns(3)P (Burd and Emr, 1998)
   2558..2592    -  misc_feature   MCS (fragment): multiple cloning site
   2593..3306    -  CDS            GFP (S65T): GFP (S65T) is a basic (constitutively fluorescent) green fluorescent protein published in 1995, derived from Aequorea victoria.
   3801..3842    -  misc_feature   MCS (fragment): pBluescript multiple cloning site
   3855..3873    -  promoter       T3 promoter: promoter for bacteriophage T3 RNA polymerase
   3918..3934    -  protein_bind   lac operator: The lac repressor binds to the lac operator to inhibit transcription in E. coli. This inhibition can be relieved by adding lactose or isopropyl-β-D-thiogalactopyranoside (IPTG). lac repressor encoded by lacI
   3942..3972    -  promoter       lac promoter: promoter for the E. coli lac operon
   3987..4008    -  protein_bind   CAP binding site: CAP binding activates transcription in the presence of cAMP. E. coli catabolite activator protein
   4021..4113    -  CDS            lacI (fragment): lac repressor; lacI; The lac repressor binds to the lac operator to inhibit transcription in E. coli. This inhibition can be relieved by adding lactose or isopropyl-β-D-thiogalactopyranoside (IPTG).
   4296..4884    -  rep_origin     ori: high-copy-number ColE1/pMB1/pBR322/pUC origin of replication
   5055..5915    -  CDS            AmpR: β-lactamase; bla; confers resistance to ampicillin, carbenicillin, and related antibiotics
   5916..6020    -  promoter       AmpR promoter: bla
   6047..7389    -  rep_origin     2μ ori: yeast 2μ plasmid origin of replication
   7457..35      +  CDS            rop (fragment) (across the origin): Rop protein, which maintains plasmids at low copy number; rop
