[The description below was written by a language model from this plasmid's Addgene catalogue record and pLannotate feature annotations shown in this document.]
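Description:
pRS424GFP-FYVE(EEA1) is a yeast expression plasmid built on pRS424, an E. coli–Saccharomyces cerevisiae shuttle vector. In yeast it is maintained episomally through the 2μ origin of replication, which typically gives multiple copies per cell, and it is selected by tryptophan prototrophy conferred by the TRP1 marker under its own promoter. In bacteria it replicates from a high-copy ColE1/pUC-type origin and is selected with ampicillin via the β-lactamase gene. The backbone also retains an f1 phage origin, remnants of the lacZα/lac promoter region, and T3 and T7 promoters that flank the cloning region and serve as sequencing primer sites.

The payload is a fusion of GFP to the FYVE domain of human EEA1 (early endosome antigen 1), with GFP at the N terminus. According to the record, the parental GFP expression vector (pGOGFP) was made by cloning the yeast PRC1 promoter and the GFP coding sequence into the BamHI site of pRS424, and PRC1 is the listed promoter for the fusion. The feature table identifies the fluorescent protein as the S65T variant of Aequorea victoria GFP, followed on the same strand by the FYVE(EEA1) segment. The PRC1 promoter itself is not annotated but presumably lies in the unannotated stretch upstream of GFP, and the restriction sites used to insert the FYVE fragment are not recorded.

The FYVE domain binds phosphatidylinositol 3-phosphate, so the fusion works as a fluorescent probe for this lipid. It allows PtdIns(3)P-enriched membranes, such as endosomal compartments, to be visualised in living yeast, and it supports studies of FYVE-domain-mediated phosphoinositide signalling.
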