Addgene plasmid #36096: pRS424GFP-FYVE(EEA1)
Depositing lab: Scott Emr. Depositing organization: University of California, San Diego (UCSD). Publication: Phosphatidylinositol(3)-phosphate signaling mediated by specific binding to RING FYVE domains. Burd CG, Emr SD. Mol Cell. 1998 Jul;2(1):157-62. 10.1016/S1097-2765(00)80125-2 PubMed 9702203.
Backbone
  Vector backbone: pRS424
  Modifications to backbone: To create a yeast GFP expression vector (pGOGFP), the PRC1 promoter and GFP coding sequences were cloned into the BamHI site of pRS424.
  Vector type: Yeast Expression
  Selectable markers: TRP1
Growth in bacteria
  Bacterial resistance: Ampicillin, 100 μg/mL
  Growth temperature: 37°C
  Growth strain: XL1 Blue
  Copy number: Unknown
Gene/Insert
  Gene/Insert name: FYVE(EEA1) domain
  Species: H. sapiens (human)
  Entrez Gene: EEA1 (a.k.a. MST105, MSTP105, ZFYVE2)
  Promoter: PRC1
  Tag / fusion protein: GFP (N terminal on insert)
  Cloning method: Restriction Enzyme; 5′ cloning site unkown (unknown if destroyed); 3′ cloning site unknown (unknown if destroyed)
  Sequencing primers: 5′ T3; 3′ T7
Terms and licenses: Academic/Nonprofit Terms; Industry Terms: Not Available to Industry
How to cite: pRS424GFP-FYVE(EEA1) was a gift from Scott Emr (Addgene plasmid # 36096 ; http://n2t.net/addgene:36096 ; RRID:Addgene_36096)
