>Addgene plasmid #36096 | pRS424GFP-FYVE(EEA1) | addgene partial sequence | sequence record 46207 | GFP-F 5'-GGTCCTTCTTGAGTTTGTAAC-3'
TCCGGACCCAGATCTCGAGCTCAAGCTTCGAATTCGTGGCAATCTAGTCAACGGAGAGTTAGTGAGCTTG
AGAAACAAACGGATGACTTACGGGGTGAAATTGCAGTATTAGAAGCAACGGTTCAGAATAATCAAGATGA
AAGGAGAGCACTACTGGAAAGATGTCTTAAAGGAGAAGGTGAAATAGAAAAGCTTCAAACCAAAGTATTA
GAATTGCAAAGAAAGCTGGATAATACAACTGCAGCAGTGCAGGAGCTGGGCAGAGAAAACCAATCACTTC
AGATCAAACATACACAAGCGTTGAATAGAAAGTGGGCCGAAGACAATGAAGTACAAAACTGTATGGCCTG
TGGGAAAGGCTTTTCAGTAACAGTGAGACGGCATCACTGCCGACAGTGTGGAAATATCTTCTGTGCTGAA
TGTTCAGCCAAAAATGCCTTAACTCCTTCCTCCAAGAAGCCTGTTCGTGTCTGTGATGCATGTTTCAATG
ACTTGCAAGGATAATGGGTTATCACAACTTCAGAGTAATATTACACTAACATTAGATTTTTAATAAATGT
ACTTAATAGAGGTCTTGGACTACTATTTGGTTTGGACACTGGTTGCAATACTAGACCAAATAGGAATTAG
TATATTTTGGAATGTTATGGATGGGGGATCCTCTAGAGTCGACCTCGAGGGGGGGCCCGGTACCCAATTC
GCCCTATAGTGAGTCGTATTACGCGCGCTCACTGGCCGTCGTTTTACAACGTCGTGACTGGGAAAACCCT
GGCGTTACCCAACTTAATCGCCTTGCAGCACATCCCCCTTTCGCCAGCTGGCGTAATAGCGAAGAGGCCC
GCACCGATCG
